Addgene plasmid #140690: pLX-TRE-dCas9-KRAB-MeCP2-BSD
Purpose: Inducible knockdown of gene expression in human cells for pooled scRNA-seq experiments
Depositing lab: Andrea Califano. Depositing organization: Columbia University. Publication: Interrogation of genome-wide, experimentally dissected gene regulatory networks reveals mechanisms underlying dynamic cellular state control. Tan X, Worley J, Turunen M, Wong K, Fernández EC, Paull E, Jones S, Wang J, Noh H, Salvatori B, Chavez A, Califano A. bioRxiv 2021.06.28.449297 10.1101/2021.06.28.449297.
Backbone
  Vector backbone: PB-TRE-dCas9-KRAB-MeCP2
  Backbone manufacturer: Andrea Califano
  Total vector size (bp): 16734
  Vector type: Mammalian Expression, Lentiviral, CRISPR
  Selectable markers: Blasticidin
Growth in bacteria
  Bacterial resistance: Ampicillin, 100 μg/mL
  Growth temperature: 30°C
  Growth strain: NEB Stable
  Copy number: Unknown
Gene/Insert
  Gene/Insert name: Cas9m4-KRAB-MeCP2
  Species: Synthetic
  Cloning method: Gibson Cloning
  Sequencing primers: 5′ GCCCAAATTCTCGATTCACGC; 3′ CTCGGTGGGGTATCGACAGA
Resource information
  A portion of this plasmid was derived from a plasmid made by: Chavez et al Nat Methods. 2015 Mar 2. doi: 10.1038/nmeth.3312
Terms and licenses: Academic/Nonprofit Terms; Industry Terms: Not Available to Industry
Depositor comments: This is a lentiviral vector (modified in #122205; originally from Weissman lab #85969) with a Tet-ON 3G dCas9m4-KRAB-MeCP2 (Church lab; #63800). Note: the vector has been modified to use blasticidin selection.
How to cite: pLX-TRE-dCas9-KRAB-MeCP2-BSD was a gift from Andrea Califano (Addgene plasmid # 140690 ; http://n2t.net/addgene:140690 ; RRID:Addgene_140690)
