[The description below was written by a language model from this plasmid's Addgene catalogue record and pLannotate feature annotations shown in this document.]
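Description:
pLX-TRE-dCas9-KRAB-MeCP2-BSD is a 16.7 kb HIV-1-based, self-inactivating lentiviral vector for doxycycline-inducible CRISPR interference in human cells. The transfer cassette is bounded by a truncated 5' LTR and a ΔU3 3' LTR and carries the usual packaging and transduction elements: the Ψ signal with a gag fragment, the RRE for Rev-dependent RNA export, the cPPT/CTS, and a WPRE upstream of the 3' LTR. In bacteria the plasmid is maintained through a ColE1/pUC-type origin and ampicillin resistance. Outside the LTRs, the backbone retains legacy material, including an SV40 promoter with gpt fragments, SV40 small t intron and poly(A) sequences, and remnants of pBR322.

The payload is an all-in-one Tet-On 3G system. A TRE3G promoter drives Cas9m4, a nuclease-dead Streptococcus pyogenes Cas9 (D10A, D839A, H840A, N863A), fused in series to the KRAB repression domain of human ZNF10 and the transcriptional repression domain of rat MeCP2, followed by an HSV TK poly(A) signal. Downstream, an EF-1α core promoter expresses a reverse tetracycline transactivator, annotated as an rtTA3 fragment with VP16-derived activation repeats. This is followed by blasticidin S deaminase for selection of transduced cells; the element linking these two coding regions is not annotated. With doxycycline, the transactivator switches on the repressor fusion, which silences targeted promoters. No guide RNA cassette is annotated, so guides are presumably supplied separately. The stated purpose is inducible gene knockdown in pooled single-cell RNA-seq experiments. The catalogue lists a PB-TRE vector as the backbone, whereas the depositor comments describe a modified lentiviral backbone converted to blasticidin selection. The two feature tables show the same sequence with different start coordinates.
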