Features (pLannotate 1.2.2; 41 found; start..end, strand, type, name):
    377..634     +  LTR            5' LTR (truncated): truncated 5' long terminal repeat (LTR) from HIV-1
    681..806     +  misc_feature   HIV-1 Ψ: packaging signal of human immunodeficiency virus type 1
    790..1128    +  CDS            HIV-1 gag (fragment): gag protein from human immunodeficiency virus 1; gag
   1303..1536    +  misc_feature   RRE: The Rev response element (RRE) of HIV-1 allows for Rev-dependent mRNA export from the nucleus to the cytoplasm.
   1913..2013    +  CDS            Rev (fragment): human immunodeficiency virus 1 (HIV-1) Rev protein; rev; enhances nuclear export of unspliced and incompletely spliced viral mRNAs
   2050..2167    +  misc_feature   cPPT/CTS: central polypurine tract and central termination sequence of HIV-1
   2204..2227    -  misc_feature   MCS (fragment): pBluescript multiple cloning site
   2869..2905    +  LTR            3' LTR (ΔU3) (fragment): self-inactivating 3' long terminal repeat (LTR) from Moloney murine leukemia virus
   2929..3307    +  promoter       TRE3G promoter: 3rd-generation Tet-responsive promoter that can be activated by binding of Tet-On® 3G
   3340..7443    +  CDS            Cas9m4: catalytically dead mutant of the Cas9 endonuclease from the Streptococcus pyogenes Type II CRISPR/Cas system RNA-guided DNA-binding protein that lacks endonuclease activity due to the mutations D10A, D839A, H840A, and N863A (Mali et al., 2013)
   7579..7764    +  CDS            KRAB: Krüppel-associated box (KRAB) transcriptional repression domain from the human zinc finger protein ZNF10 (Margolin et al., 1994)
   7828..8685    +  CDS            MeCP2: transcriptional repression domain from rat methyl-CpG-binding protein 2 (Nan et al., 1997)
   8784..8832    +  polyA_signal   HSV TK poly(A) signal: herpes simplex virus thymidine kinase polyadenylation signal (Cole and Stacy, 1985)
   9063..9274    +  promoter       EF-1α core promoter: core promoter for human elongation factor EF-1α
   9320..10017   +  CDS            rtTA3 (fragment): reverse tetracycline transactivator 3 activates expression from Tet-responsive promoters in the presence of doxycycline
   9947..10057   +  CDS            VP48: 3 tandem repeats of the minimal activation domain of herpes simplex virus VP16 (Cheng et al., 2013)
  10139..10537   +  CDS            BSD: blasticidin S deaminase; Aspergillus terreus BSD; confers resistance to blasticidin
  10549..10579   +  misc_feature   MCS (fragment): pUC18/19 multiple cloning site
  10580..10598   +  misc_feature   MCS (fragment): pBluescript multiple cloning site
  10598..11186   +  misc_feature   WPRE: woodchuck hepatitis virus posttranscriptional regulatory element
  11187..11209   +  misc_feature   MCS (fragment): pBluescript multiple cloning site
  11226..11294   +  CDS            nef (fragment): NEF_HV1Z2 - Experimental evidence at protein level: Swiss-Prot protein existence level 1. Extracellular Nef protein targets CD4(+) T-lymphocytes for apoptosis by interacting with CXCR4 surface receptors. From Human immunodeficiency virus type 1 group M subtype D (isolate Z2/CDC-Z34) (HIV-1).
  11296..11529   +  LTR            3' LTR (ΔU3): self-inactivating 3' long terminal repeat (LTR) from HIV-1
  11554..11572   -  promoter       SP6 promoter: promoter for bacteriophage SP6 RNA polymerase
  11800..12079   +  CDS            TcR (fragment): tetracycline efflux protein; tet; confers resistance to tetracycline
  12080..12128   -  misc_feature   bom (fragment): basis of mobility region from pBR322
  12230..12265   -  CDS            rop (fragment): Rop protein, which maintains plasmids at low copy number; rop
  12360..12464   +  promoter       AmpR promoter: bla
  12465..13325   +  CDS            AmpR: β-lactamase; bla; confers resistance to ampicillin, carbenicillin, and related antibiotics
  13496..14084   +  rep_origin     ori: high-copy-number ColE1/pMB1/pBR322/pUC origin of replication
  14267..14323   +  CDS            lacI (fragment): lac repressor; lacI; The lac repressor binds to the lac operator to inhibit transcription in E. coli. This inhibition can be relieved by adding lactose or isopropyl-β-D-thiogalactopyranoside (IPTG).
  14330..14659   +  promoter       SV40 promoter: SV40 enhancer and early promoter
  14859..14978   +  CDS            gpt (fragment): XGPT_ECOLI - Also known as gpp, gxu. Experimental evidence at protein level: Swiss-Prot protein existence level 1. Purine salvage pathway enzyme that catalyzes the transfer of the ribosyl-5-phosphate group from 5-phospho-alpha-D-ribose 1- diphosphate (PRPP) to the N9 position of the 6-oxopurines guanine and xanthine to form the corresponding ribonucleotides GMP (guanosine 5'- monophosphate) and XMP (xanthosine 5'-monophosphate), with the release of PPi. To a lesser extent, also acts on hypoxanthine (PubMed:9100006, PubMed:3886014). Does not ribophosphorylate adenine (PubMed:3886014). From Esch
  14978..15313   +  CDS            gpt (fragment): XGPT_ECOLI - Also known as gpp, gxu. Experimental evidence at protein level: Swiss-Prot protein existence level 1. Purine salvage pathway enzyme that catalyzes the transfer of the ribosyl-5-phosphate group from 5-phospho-alpha-D-ribose 1- diphosphate (PRPP) to the N9 position of the 6-oxopurines guanine and xanthine to form the corresponding ribonucleotides GMP (guanosine 5'- monophosphate) and XMP (xanthosine 5'-monophosphate), with the release of PPi. To a lesser extent, also acts on hypoxanthine (PubMed:9100006, PubMed:3886014). Does not ribophosphorylate adenine (PubMed:3886014). From Esch
  15408..15713   +  CDS            frsA (fragment): FRSA_ECOLI - Also known as yafA. Experimental evidence at protein level: Swiss-Prot protein existence level 1. Catalyzes the hydrolysis of esters (PubMed:15808744). Displays esterase activity toward pNP-butyrate (PubMed:15808744). May stimulate mixed-acid fermentation by acting as a fermentation/respiration switch that down-regulates respiration and up- regulates fermentation rates (PubMed:15169777). From Escherichia coli (strain K12).
  15717..15791   +  CDS            small t antigen (fragment): SV40 (simian virus 40) small t antigen
  15793..15858   +  intron         small t intron: SV40 (simian virus 40) small t antigen intron
  15988..16008   +  CDS            SV40 NLS: nuclear localization signal of SV40 (simian virus 40) large T antigen
  16327..16410   +  CDS            large T antigen (fragment): large T antigen from SV40 (simian virus 40)
  16433..16567   +  polyA_signal   SV40 poly(A) signal: SV40 polyadenylation signal
  16734..329     +  CDS            nef (fragment) (across the origin): NEF_HV1BR - Experimental evidence at protein level: Swiss-Prot protein existence level 1. Extracellular Nef protein targets CD4(+) T-lymphocytes for apoptosis by interacting with CXCR4 surface receptors (PubMed:14990729). From Human immunodeficiency virus type 1 group M subtype B (isolate BRU/LAI) (HIV-1).
>Addgene plasmid #140690 | pLX-TRE-dCas9-KRAB-MeCP2-BSD | addgene full sequence | sequence record 419754 | Addgene NGS Result
TGGAAGGGCTAATTCACTCCCAAAGAAGACAAGATATCCTTGATCTGTGGATCTACCACACACAAGGCTA
CTTCCCTGATTAGCAGAACTACACACCAGGGCCAGGGGTCAGATATCCACTGACCTTTGGATGGTGCTAC
AAGCTAGTACCAGTTGAGCCAGATAAGGTAGAAGAGGCCAATAAAGGAGAGAACACCAGCTTGTTACACC
CTGTGAGCCTGCATGGGATGGATGACCCGGAGAGAGAAGTGTTAGAGTGGAGGTTTGACAGCCGCCTAGC
ATTTCATCACGTGGCCCGAGAGCTGCATCCGGAGTACTTCAAGAACTGCTGATATCGAGCTTGCTACAAG
GGACTTTCCGCTGGGGACTTTCCAGGGAGGCGTGGCCTGGGCGGGACTGGGGAGTGGCGAGCCCTCAGAT
CCTGCATATAAGCAGCTGCTTTTTGCCTGTACTGGGTCTCTCTGGTTAGACCAGATCTGAGCCTGGGAGC
TCTCTGGCTAACTAGGGAACCCACTGCTTAAGCCTCAATAAAGCTTGCCTTGAGTGCTTCAAGTAGTGTG
TGCCCGTCTGTTGTGTGACTCTGGTAACTAGAGATCCCTCAGACCCTTTTAGTCAGTGTGGAAAATCTCT
AGCAGTGGCGCCCGAACAGGGACTTGAAAGCGAAAGGGAAACCAGAGGAGCTCTCTCGACGCAGGACTCG
GCTTGCTGAAGCGCGCACGGCAAGAGGCGAGGGGCGGCGACTGGTGAGTACGCCAAAAATTTTGACTAGC
GGAGGCTAGAAGGAGAGAGATGGGTGCGAGAGCGTCAGTATTAAGCGGGGGAGAATTAGATCGCGATGGG
AAAAAATTCGGTTAAGGCCAGGGGGAAAGAAAAAATATAAATTAAAACATATAGTATGGGCAAGCAGGGA
GCTAGAACGATTCGCAGTTAATCCTGGCCTGTTAGAAACATCAGAAGGCTGTAGACAAATACTGGGACAG
CTACAACCATCCCTTCAGACAGGATCAGAAGAACTTAGATCATTATATAATACAGTAGCAACCCTCTATT
GTGTGCATCAAAGGATAGAGATAAAAGACACCAAGGAAGCTTTAGACAAGATAGAGGAAGAGCAAAACAA
AAGTAAGACCACCGCACAGCAAGCGGCCGGCCGCTGATCTTCAGACCTGGAGGAGGAGATATGAGGGACA
ATTGGAGAAGTGAATTATATAAATATAAAGTAGTAAAAATTGAACCATTAGGAGTAGCACCCACCAAGGC
AAAGAGAAGAGTGGTGCAGAGAGAAAAAAGAGCAGTGGGAATAGGAGCTTTGTTCCTTGGGTTCTTGGGA
GCAGCAGGAAGCACTATGGGCGCAGCGTCAATGACGCTGACGGTACAGGCCAGACAATTATTGTCTGGTA
TAGTGCAGCAGCAGAACAATTTGCTGAGGGCTATTGAGGCGCAACAGCATCTGTTGCAACTCACAGTCTG
GGGCATCAAGCAGCTCCAGGCAAGAATCCTGGCTGTGGAAAGATACCTAAAGGATCAACAGCTCCTGGGG
ATTTGGGGTTGCTCTGGAAAACTCATTTGCACCACTGCTGTGCCTTGGAATGCTAGTTGGAGTAATAAAT
CTCTGGAACAGATTTGGAATCACACGACCTGGATGGAGTGGGACAGAGAAATTAACAATTACACAAGCTT
AATACACTCCTTAATTGAAGAATCGCAAAACCAGCAAGAAAAGAATGAACAAGAATTATTGGAATTAGAT
AAATGGGCAAGTTTGTGGAATTGGTTTAACATAACAAATTGGCTGTGGTATATAAAATTATTCATAATGA
TAGTAGGAGGCTTGGTAGGTTTAAGAATAGTTTTTGCTGTACTTTCTATAGTGAATAGAGTTAGGCAGGG
ATATTCACCATTATCGTTTCAGACCCACCTCCCAACCCCGAGGGGACCCGACAGGCCCGAAGGAATAGAA
GAAGAAGGTGGAGAGAGAGACAGAGACAGATCCATTCGATTAGTGAACGGATCTCGACGGTATCGCCAAA
TGGCAGTATTCATCCACAATTTTAAAAGAAAAGGGGGGATTGGGGGGTACAGTGCAGGGGAAAGAATAGT
AGACATAATAGCAACAGACATACAAACTAAAGAATTACAAAAACAAATTACAAAAATTCAAAATTTTCGG
GTTTATTACAGGGACAGCAGAGATCCAGTTTGGATCGATAAGCTTGATATCGAATTCGGGAGGTGGTCCC
TGCAGTTACGCCAATGATAACCCCCGCCAGAAAAATCTTAGTAGCCTTCCCTTTTTGTTTTCCGTGCCCC
AACTCGGCGGATTGACTCGGCCCCTTCCGGAAACACCCGAATCAACTTCTAGTCAAATTATTGTTCACGC
CGCAATGACCCACCCCTGGCCCGCGTCTGTGGAACTGACCCCTGGTGTACAGGAGAGTTCGCTGCTGAAA
GTGGTCCCAAAGGGGTACTAGTTTTTAAGCTCCCAACTCCCCCTCCCCCAGCGTCTGGAGGATTCCACAC
CCTCGCACCGCAGGGGCGAGGAAGTGGGCGGAGTCCGGTTTTGGCGCCAGCCGCTGAGGCTGCCAAGCAG
AAAAGCCACCGCTGAGGAGACTCCGGTCACTGTCCTCGCCCCGCCTCCCCCTTCCCTCCCCTTGGGGACC
ACCGGGCGCCACGCCGCGAACGGTAAGTGCCGCGGTCGTCGGCGCCTCCGCCCTCCCCCTAGGGCCCCAA
TTCCCAGCGGGCGCGGCGCGCGGCCCCGCGCGCAGCTCCCGGCTCCCTCCCCCTTCGGATGTGGCTTGAG
CTGTAGGCGCGGAGTCCTGCAGCCCCGATAAAATAAAAGATTTTATTTAGTCTCCAGAAAAAGGGGGGAA
TGAAAGACCCCACCTGTAGGTTTGGCAAGCTAGCTGCATTCGTCTTCAAGAATTCCTCGAGTTTACTCCC
TATCAGTGATAGAGAACGTATGAAGAGTTTACTCCCTATCAGTGATAGAGAACGTATGCAGACTTTACTC
CCTATCAGTGATAGAGAACGTATAAGGAGTTTACTCCCTATCAGTGATAGAGAACGTATGACCAGTTTAC
TCCCTATCAGTGATAGAGAACGTATCTACAGTTTACTCCCTATCAGTGATAGAGAACGTATATCCAGTTT
ACTCCCTATCAGTGATAGAGAACGTATAAGCTTTAGGCGTGTACGGTGGGCGCCTATAAAAGCAGAGCTC
GTTTAGTGAACCGTCAGATCGCCTGGAGCAATTCCACAACACTTTTGTCTTATACCAACTTTCCGTACCA
CTTCCTACCCTCGTAAAGGTCTAGAGCTAGCGAATTCGAATTTGCCACCATGGACAAGAAGTACTCCATT
GGGCTCGCTATCGGCACAAACAGCGTCGGCTGGGCCGTCATTACGGACGAGTACAAGGTGCCGAGCAAAA
AATTCAAAGTTCTGGGCAATACCGATCGCCACAGCATAAAGAAGAACCTCATTGGCGCCCTCCTGTTCGA
CTCCGGGGAGACGGCCGAAGCCACGCGGCTCAAAAGAACAGCACGGCGCAGATATACCCGCAGAAAGAAT
CGGATCTGCTACCTGCAGGAGATCTTTAGTAATGAGATGGCTAAGGTGGATGACTCTTTCTTCCATAGGC
TGGAGGAGTCCTTTTTGGTGGAGGAGGATAAAAAGCACGAGCGCCACCCAATCTTTGGCAATATCGTGGA
CGAGGTGGCGTACCATGAAAAGTACCCAACCATATATCATCTGAGGAAGAAGCTTGTAGACAGTACTGAT
AAGGCTGACTTGCGGTTGATCTATCTCGCGCTGGCGCATATGATCAAATTTCGGGGACACTTCCTCATCG
AGGGGGACCTGAACCCAGACAACAGCGATGTCGACAAACTCTTTATCCAACTGGTTCAGACTTACAATCA
GCTTTTCGAAGAGAACCCGATCAACGCATCCGGAGTTGACGCCAAAGCAATCCTGAGCGCTAGGCTGTCC
AAATCCCGGCGGCTCGAAAACCTCATCGCACAGCTCCCTGGGGAGAAGAAGAACGGCCTGTTTGGTAATC
TTATCGCCCTGTCACTCGGGCTGACCCCCAACTTTAAATCTAACTTCGACCTGGCCGAAGATGCCAAGCT
TCAACTGAGCAAAGACACCTACGATGATGATCTCGACAATCTGCTGGCCCAGATCGGCGACCAGTACGCA
GACCTTTTTTTGGCGGCAAAGAACCTGTCAGACGCCATTCTGCTGAGTGATATTCTGCGAGTGAACACGG
AGATCACCAAAGCTCCGCTGAGCGCTAGTATGATCAAGCGCTATGATGAGCACCACCAAGACTTGACTTT
GCTGAAGGCCCTTGTCAGACAGCAACTGCCTGAGAAGTACAAGGAAATTTTCTTCGATCAGTCTAAAAAT
GGCTACGCCGGATACATTGACGGCGGAGCAAGCCAGGAGGAATTTTACAAATTTATTAAGCCCATCTTGG
AAAAAATGGACGGCACCGAGGAGCTGCTGGTAAAGCTTAACAGAGAAGATCTGTTGCGCAAACAGCGCAC
TTTCGACAATGGAAGCATCCCCCACCAGATTCACCTGGGCGAACTGCACGCTATCCTCAGGCGGCAAGAG
GATTTCTACCCCTTTTTGAAAGATAACAGGGAAAAGATTGAGAAAATCCTCACATTTCGGATACCCTACT
ATGTAGGCCCCCTCGCCCGGGGAAATTCCAGATTCGCGTGGATGACTCGCAAATCAGAAGAGACCATCAC
TCCCTGGAACTTCGAGGAAGTCGTGGATAAGGGGGCCTCTGCCCAGTCCTTCATCGAAAGGATGACTAAC
TTTGATAAAAATCTGCCTAACGAAAAGGTGCTTCCTAAACACTCTCTGCTGTACGAGTACTTCACAGTTT
ATAACGAGCTCACCAAGGTCAAATACGTCACAGAAGGGATGAGAAAGCCAGCATTCCTGTCTGGAGAGCA
GAAGAAAGCTATCGTGGACCTCCTCTTCAAGACGAACCGGAAAGTTACCGTGAAACAGCTCAAAGAAGAC
TATTTCAAAAAGATTGAATGTTTCGACTCTGTTGAAATCAGCGGAGTGGAGGATCGCTTCAACGCATCCC
TGGGAACGTATCACGATCTCCTGAAAATCATTAAAGACAAGGACTTCCTGGACAATGAGGAGAACGAGGA
CATTCTTGAGGACATTGTCCTCACCCTTACGTTGTTTGAAGATAGGGAGATGATTGAAGAACGCTTGAAA
ACTTACGCTCATCTCTTCGACGACAAAGTCATGAAACAGCTCAAGAGGCGCCGATATACAGGATGGGGGC
GGCTGTCAAGAAAACTGATCAATGGGATCCGAGACAAGCAGAGTGGAAAGACAATCCTGGATTTTCTTAA
GTCCGATGGATTTGCCAACCGGAACTTCATGCAGTTGATCCATGATGACTCTCTCACCTTTAAGGAGGAC
ATCCAGAAAGCACAAGTTTCTGGCCAGGGGGACAGTCTTCACGAGCACATCGCTAATCTTGCAGGTAGCC
CAGCTATCAAAAAGGGAATACTGCAGACCGTTAAGGTCGTGGATGAACTCGTCAAAGTAATGGGAAGGCA
TAAGCCCGAGAATATCGTTATCGAGATGGCCCGAGAGAACCAAACTACCCAGAAGGGACAGAAGAACAGT
AGGGAAAGGATGAAGAGGATTGAAGAGGGTATAAAAGAACTGGGGTCCCAAATCCTTAAGGAACACCCAG
TTGAAAACACCCAGCTTCAGAATGAGAAGCTCTACCTGTACTACCTGCAGAACGGCAGGGACATGTACGT
GGATCAGGAACTGGACATCAATCGGCTCTCCGACTACGACGTGGCTGCTATCGTGCCCCAGTCTTTTCTC
AAAGATGATTCTATTGATAATAAAGTGTTGACAAGATCCGATAAAGCTAGAGGGAAGAGTGATAACGTCC
CCTCAGAAGAAGTTGTCAAGAAAATGAAAAATTATTGGCGGCAGCTGCTGAACGCCAAACTGATCACACA
ACGGAAGTTCGATAATCTGACTAAGGCTGAACGAGGTGGCCTGTCTGAGTTGGATAAAGCCGGCTTCATC
AAAAGGCAGCTTGTTGAGACACGCCAGATCACCAAGCACGTGGCCCAAATTCTCGATTCACGCATGAACA
CCAAGTACGATGAAAATGACAAACTGATTCGAGAGGTGAAAGTTATTACTCTGAAGTCTAAGCTGGTCTC
AGATTTCAGAAAGGACTTTCAGTTTTATAAGGTGAGAGAGATCAACAATTACCACCATGCGCATGATGCC
TACCTGAATGCAGTGGTAGGCACTGCACTTATCAAAAAATATCCCAAGCTTGAATCTGAATTTGTTTACG
GAGACTATAAAGTGTACGATGTTAGGAAAATGATCGCAAAGTCTGAGCAGGAAATAGGCAAGGCCACCGC
TAAGTACTTCTTTTACAGCAATATTATGAATTTTTTCAAGACCGAGATTACACTGGCCAATGGAGAGATT
CGGAAGCGACCACTTATCGAAACAAACGGAGAAACAGGAGAAATCGTGTGGGACAAGGGTAGGGATTTCG
CGACAGTCCGGAAGGTCCTGTCCATGCCGCAGGTGAACATCGTTAAAAAGACCGAAGTACAGACCGGAGG
CTTCTCCAAGGAAAGTATCCTCCCGAAAAGGAACAGCGACAAGCTGATCGCACGCAAAAAAGATTGGGAC
CCCAAGAAATACGGCGGATTCGATTCTCCTACAGTCGCTTACAGTGTACTGGTTGTGGCCAAAGTGGAGA
AAGGGAAGTCTAAAAAACTCAAAAGCGTCAAGGAACTGCTGGGCATCACAATCATGGAGCGATCAAGCTT
CGAAAAAAACCCCATCGACTTTCTCGAGGCGAAAGGATATAAAGAGGTCAAAAAAGACCTCATCATTAAG
CTTCCCAAGTACTCTCTCTTTGAGCTTGAAAACGGCCGGAAACGAATGCTCGCTAGTGCGGGCGAGCTGC
AGAAAGGTAACGAGCTGGCACTGCCCTCTAAATACGTTAATTTCTTGTATCTGGCCAGCCACTATGAAAA
GCTCAAAGGGTCTCCCGAAGATAATGAGCAGAAGCAGCTGTTCGTGGAACAACACAAACACTACCTTGAT
GAGATCATCGAGCAAATAAGCGAATTCTCCAAAAGAGTGATCCTCGCCGACGCTAACCTCGATAAGGTGC
TTTCTGCTTACAATAAGCACAGGGATAAGCCCATCAGGGAGCAGGCAGAAAACATTATCCACTTGTTTAC
TCTGACCAACTTGGGCGCGCCTGCAGCCTTCAAGTACTTCGACACCACCATAGACAGAAAGCGGTACACC
TCTACAAAGGAGGTCCTGGACGCCACACTGATTCATCAGTCAATTACGGGGCTCTATGAAACAAGAATCG
ACCTCTCTCAGCTCGGTGGAGACGCCTATCCCTATGACGTGCCCGATTATGCCAGCCTGGGCAGCGGCTC
CCCCAAGAAAAAACGCAAGGTGGAAGATCCTAAGAAAAAGCGGAAAGTGGACGGCATTGGTAGTGGGAGC
AACGGCAGCAGCGGATCCCGGACACTGGTGACCTTCAAGGATGTATTTGTGGACTTCACCAGGGAGGAGT
GGAAGCTGCTGGACACTGCTCAGCAGATCGTGTACAGAAATGTGATGCTGGAGAACTATAAGAACCTGGT
TTCCTTGGGTTATCAGCTTACTAAGCCAGATGTGATCCTCCGGTTGGAGAAGGGAGAAGAGCCCTCGGGA
GGTGGTTCGGGTGGCTCTGGATCAAGCCCAAAGAAGAAACGGAAGGTGGAAGCCTCAGTGCAGGTGAAAA
GGGTGCTGGAAAAATCCCCCGGCAAACTCCTCGTGAAGATGCCCTTCCAGGCTTCCCCTGGCGGAAAAGG
TGAAGGGGGTGGCGCAACCACATCTGCCCAGGTCATGGTCATCAAGCGACCTGGAAGGAAAAGAAAGGCC
GAGGCTGACCCTCAGGCCATTCCAAAGAAACGGGGACGCAAGCCAGGGTCCGTGGTCGCAGCTGCAGCAG
CTGAGGCTAAGAAAAAGGCAGTGAAGGAAAGCTCCATCCGCAGTGTGCAGGAGACTGTCCTGCCCATCAA
GAAGAGGAAGACTAGGGAGACCGTGTCCATCGAGGTCAAAGAAGTGGTCAAGCCCCTGCTCGTGTCCACC
CTGGGCGAAAAATCTGGAAAGGGGCTCAAAACATGCAAGTCACCTGGACGGAAAAGCAAGGAGTCTAGTC
CAAAGGGGCGCTCAAGCTCCGCTTCTAGTCCCCCTAAAAAGGAACACCATCACCATCACCATCACGCCGA
GTCTCCTAAGGCTCCTATGCCACTGCTCCCACCACCTCCACCACCTGAGCCACAGTCAAGCGAAGACCCC
ATCAGCCCACCCGAGCCTCAGGATCTGTCCTCTAGTATTTGCAAAGAGGAAAAGATGCCCAGAGCAGGCA
GCCTGGAGAGTGATGGCTGTCCAAAAGAACCCGCCAAGACCCAGCCTATGGTGGCAGCCGCTGCAACTAC
CACCACAACCACAACTACCACAGTGGCCGAAAAATACAAGCATCGCGGCGAGGGCGAACGAAAGGACATT
GTGTCAAGCTCCATGCCCAGACCTAACCGGGAGGAACCAGTCGATAGTAGGACACCCGTGACTGAGAGAG
TCTCATGAAAGGGTTCGATCCCTACCGGTTAGTAATGAGTTTAAACGGGGGAGGCTAACTGAAACACGGA
AGGAGACAATACCGGAAGGAACCCGCGCTATGACGGCAATAAAAAGACAGAATAAAACGCACGGGTGTTG
GGTCGTTTGTTCATAAACGCGGGGTTCGGTCCCAGGGCTGGCACTCTGTCGATACCCCACCGAGACCCCA
TTGGGGCCAATACGCCCGCGTTTCTTCCTTTTCCCCACCCCACCCCCCAAGTTCGGGTGAAGGCCCAGGG
CTCGCAGCCAACGTCGGGGCGGCAGGCCCTGCCATAGCAGATCTGCGAAATCGGATCCAGCTAAATCTAA
GTGGATCTGCGATCGCTCCGGTGCCCGTCAGTGGGCAGAGCGCACATCGCCCACAGTCCCCGAGAAGTTG
GGGGGAGGGGTCGGCAATTGAACGGGTGCCTAGAGAAGGTGGCGCGGGGTAAACTGGGAAAGTGATGTCG
TGTACTGGCTCCGCCTTTTTCCCGAGGGTGGGGGAGAACCGTATATAAGTGCAGTAGTCGCCGTGAACGT
TCTTTTTCGCAACGGGTTTGCCGCCAGAACACAGCTGAAGCTTCGATAAGCTGTGACCGGCGCCTACTCT
AGAGCCGCCATGTCTAGACTGGACAAGAGCAAAGTCATAAACTCTGCTCTGGAATTACTCAATGGAGTCG
GTATCGAAGGCCTGACGACAAGGAAACTCGCTCAAAAGCTGGGAGTTGAGCAGCCTACCCTGTACTGGCA
CGTGAAGAACAAGCGGGCCCTGCTCGATGCCCTGCCAATCGAGATGCTGGACAGGCATCATACCCACTCC
TGCCCCCTGGAAGGCGAGTCATGGCAAGACTTTCTGCGGAACAACGCCAAGTCATACCGCTGTGCTCTCC
TCTCACATCGCGACGGGGCTAAAGTGCATCTCGGCACCCGCCCAACAGAGAAACAGTACGAAACCCTGGA
AAATCAGCTCGCGTTCCTGTGTCAGCAAGGCTTCTCCCTGGAGAACGCACTGTACGCTCTGTCCGCCGTG
GGCCACTTTACACTGGGCTGCGTATTGGAGGAACAGGAGCATCAAGTAGCAAAAGAGGAAAGAGAGACAC
CTACCACCGATTCTATGCCCCCACTTCTGAAACAAGCAATTGAGCTGTTCGACCGGCAGGGAGCCGAACC
TGCCTTCCTTTTCGGCCTGGAACTAATCATATGTGGCCTGGAGAAACAGCTAAAGTGCGAAAGCGGCGGG
CCGACCGACGCCCTTGACGATTTTGACTTAGACATGCTCCCAGCCGATGCCCTTGACGACTTTGACCTTG
ATATGCTGCCTGCTGACGCTCTTGACGATTTTGACCTTGACATGCTCCCCGGGGAGGGCAGAGGAAGTCT
TCTAACATGCGGTGACGTGGAGGAGAATCCCGGCCCTGAATTCATGGATAGATCCGGAATGGCCAAGCCT
TTGTCTCAAGAAGAATCCACCCTCATTGAAAGAGCAACGGCTACAATCAACAGCATCCCCATCTCTGAAG
ACTACAGCGTCGCCAGCGCAGCTCTCTCTAGCGACGGCCGCATCTTCACTGGTGTCAATGTATATCATTT
TACTGGGGGACCTTGTGCAGAACTCGTGGTGCTGGGCACTGCTGCTGCTGCGGCAGCTGGCAACCTGACT
TGTATCGTCGCGATCGGAAATGAGAACAGGGGCATCTTGAGCCCCTGCGGACGGTGCCGACAGGTGCTTC
TCGATCTGCATCCTGGGATCAAAGCCATAGTGAAGGACAGTGATGGACAGCCGACGGCAGTTGGGATTCG
TGAATTGCTGCCCTCTGGTTATGTGTGGGAGGGCTAATAAGGCCGCGACTCTAGAGTCGACCTGCAGGCA
TGCAAGCTTGATATCAAGCTTATCGATAATCAACCTCTGGATTACAAAATTTGTGAAAGATTGACTGGTA
TTCTTAACTATGTTGCTCCTTTTACGCTATGTGGATACGCTGCTTTAATGCCTTTGTATCATGCTATTGC
TTCCCGTATGGCTTTCATTTTCTCCTCCTTGTATAAATCCTGGTTGCTGTCTCTTTATGAGGAGTTGTGG
CCCGTTGTCAGGCAACGTGGCGTGGTGTGCACTGTGTTTGCTGACGCAACCCCCACTGGTTGGGGCATTG
CCACCACCTGTCAGCTCCTTTCCGGGACTTTCGCTTTCCCCCTCCCTATTGCCACGGCGGAACTCATCGC
CGCCTGCCTTGCCCGCTGCTGGACAGGGGCTCGGCTGTTGGGCACTGACAATTCCGTGGTGTTGTCGGGG
AAATCATCGTCCTTTCCTTGGCTGCTCGCCTGTGTTGCCACCTGGATTCTGCGCGGGACGTCCTTCTGCT
ACGTCCCTTCGGCCCTCAATCCAGCGGACCTTCCTTCCCGCGGCCTGCTGCCGGCTCTGCGGCCTCTTCC
GCGTCTTCGCCTTCGCCCTCAGACGAGTCGGATCTCCCTTTGGGCCGCCTCCCCGCATCGATACCGTCGA
CCTCGAGGGAATTAATTCGAGCTCGGTACCTTTAAGACCAATGACTTACAAGGCAGCTGTAGATCTTAGC
CACTTTTTAAAAGAAAAGGGGGGACTGGAAGGGCTAATTCACTCCCAACGAAGACAAGATCTGCTTTTTG
CTTGTACTGGGTCTCTCTGGTTAGACCAGATCTGAGCCTGGGAGCTCTCTGGCTAACTAGGGAACCCACT
GCTTAAGCCTCAATAAAGCTTGCCTTGAGTGCTTCAAGTAGTGTGTGCCCGTCTGTTGTGTGACTCTGGT
AACTAGAGATCCCTCAGACCCTTTTAGTCAGTGTGGAAAATCTCTAGCAGCATCTAGAATTAATTCCGTG
TATTCTATAGTGTCACCTAAATCGTATGTGTATGATACATAAGGTTATGTATTAATTGTAGCCGCGTTCT
AACGACAATATGTACAAGCCTAATTGTGTAGCATCTGGCTTACTGAAGCAGACCCTATCATCTCTCTCGT
AAACTGCCGTCAGAGTCGGTTTGGTTGGACGAACCTTCTGAGTTTCTGGTAACGCCGTCCCGCACCCGGA
AATGGTCAGCGAACCAATCAGCAGGGTCATCGCTAGCCAGATCCTCTACGCCGGACGCATCGTGGCCGGC
ATCACCGGCGCCACAGGTGCGGTTGCTGGCGCCTATATCGCCGACATCACCGATGGGGAAGATCGGGCTC
GCCACTTCGGGCTCATGAGCGCTTGTTTCGGCGTGGGTATGGTGGCAGGCCCCGTGGCCGGGGGACTGTT
GGGCGCCATCTCCTTGCATGCACCATTCCTTGCGGCGGCGGTGCTCAACGGCCTCAACCTACTACTGGGC
TGCTTCCTAATGCAGGAGTCGCATAAGGGAGAGCGTCGAATGGTGCACTCTCAGTACAATCTGCTCTGAT
GCCGCATAGTTAAGCCAGCCCCGACACCCGCCAACACCCGCTGACGCGCCCTGACGGGCTTGTCTGCTCC
CGGCATCCGCTTACAGACAAGCTGTGACCGTCTCCGGGAGCTGCATGTGTCAGAGGTTTTCACCGTCATC
ACCGAAACGCGCGAGACGAAAGGGCCTCGTGATACGCCTATTTTTATAGGTTAATGTCATGATAATAATG
GTTTCTTAGACGTCAGGTGGCACTTTTCGGGGAAATGTGCGCGGAACCCCTATTTGTTTATTTTTCTAAA
TACATTCAAATATGTATCCGCTCATGAGACAATAACCCTGATAAATGCTTCAATAATATTGAAAAAGGAA
GAGTATGAGTATTCAACATTTCCGTGTCGCCCTTATTCCCTTTTTTGCGGCATTTTGCCTTCCTGTTTTT
GCTCACCCAGAAACGCTGGTGAAAGTAAAAGATGCTGAAGATCAATTGGGTGCACGAGTGGGTTACATCG
AACTGGATCTCAACAGCGGTAAGATCCTTGAGAGTTTTCGCCCCGAAGAACGTTTTCCAATGATGAGCAC
TTTTAAAGTTCTGCTATGTGGCGCGGTATTATCCCGTATTGACGCCGGGCAAGAGCAACTCGGTCGCCGC
ATACACTATTCTCAGAATGACTTGGTTGAGTACTCACCAGTCACAGAAAAGCATCTTACGGATGGCATGA
CAGTAAGAGAATTATGCAGTGCTGCCATAACCATGAGTGATAACACTGCGGCCAACTTACTTCTGACAAC
GATCGGAGGACCGAAGGAGCTAACCGCTTTTTTGCACAACATGGGGGATCATGTAACTCGCCTTGATCGT
TGGGAACCGGAGCTGAATGAAGCCATACCAAACGACGAGCGTGACACCACGATGCCTGTAGCAATGGCAA
CAACGTTGCGCAAACTATTAACTGGCGAACTACTTACTCTAGCTTCCCGGCAACAATTAATAGACTGGAT
GGAGGCGGATAAAGTTGCAGGACCACTTCTGCGCTCGGCCCTTCCGGCTGGCTGGTTTATTGCTGATAAA
TCTGGAGCCGGTGAGCGTGGGTCTCGCGGTATCATTGCAGCACTGGGGCCAGATGGTAAGCCCTCCCGTA
TCGTAGTTATCTACACGACGGGGAGTCAGGCAACTATGGATGAACGAAATAGACAGATCGCTGAGATAGG
TGCCTCACTGATTAAGCATTGGTAACTGTCAGACCAAGTTTACTCATATATACTTTAGATTGATTTAAAA
CTTCATTTTTAATTTAAAAGGATCTAGGTGAAGATCCTTTTTGATAATCTCATGACCAAAATCCCTTAAC
GTGAGTTTTCGTTCCACTGAGCGTCAGACCCCGTAGAAAAGATCAAAGGATCTTCTTGAGATCCTTTTTT
TCTGCGCGTAATCTGCTGCTTGCAAACAAAAAAACCACCGCTACCAGCGGTGGTTTGTTTGCCGGATCAA
GAGCTACCAACTCTTTTTCCGAAGGTAACTGGCTTCAGCAGAGCGCAGATACCAAATACTGTTCTTCTAG
TGTAGCCGTAGTTAGGCCACCACTTCAAGAACTCTGTAGCACCGCCTACATACCTCGCTCTGCTAATCCT
GTTACCAGTGGCTGCTGCCAGTGGCGATAAGTCGTGTCTTACCTGGTTGGACTCAAGACGATAGTTACCG
GATAAGGCGCAGCGGTCGGGCTGAACGGGGGGTTCGTGCACACAGCCCAGCTTGGAGCGAACGACCTACA
CCGAACTGAGATACCTACAGCGTGAGCTATGAGAAAGCGCCACGCTTCCCGAAGGGAGAAAGGCGGACAG
GTATCCGGTAAGCGGCAGGGTCGGAACAGGAGAGCGCACGAGGGAGCTTCCAGGGGGAAACGCCTGGTAT
CTTTATAGTCCTGTCGGGTTTCGCCACCTCTGACTTGAGCGTCGATTTTTGTGATGCTCGTCAGGGGGGC
GGAGCCTATGGAAAAACGCCAGCAACGCGGCCTTTTTACGGTTCCTGGCCTTTTGCTGGCCTTTTGCTCA
CATGTTCTTTCCTGCGTTATCCCCTGATTCTGTGGATAACCGTATTACCGCCTTTGAGTGAGCTGATACC
GCTCGCCGCAGCCGAACGACCGAGCGCAGCGAGTCAGTGAGCGAGGAAGCGGAAGAGCGCCCAATACGCA
AACCGCCTCTCCCCGCGCGTTGGCCGATTCATTAATGCAGCTGTGGAATGTGTGTCAGTTAGGGTGTGGA
AAGTCCCCAGGCTCCCCAGCAGGCAGAAGTATGCAAAGCATGCATCTCAATTAGTCAGCAACCAGGTGTG
GAAAGTCCCCAGGCTCCCCAGCAGGCAGAAGTATGCAAAGCATGCATCTCAATTAGTCAGCAACCATAGT
CCCGCCCCTAACTCCGCCCATCCCGCCCCTAACTCCGCCCAGTTCCGCCCATTCTCCGCCCCATGGCTGA
CTAATTTTTTTTATTTATGCAGAGGCCGAGGCCGCCTCGGCCTCTGAGCTATTCCAGAAGTAGTGAGGAG
GCTTTTTTGGAGGCCTAGGCTTTTGCAAAAAGCTTGGACACAAGACAGGCTTGCGAGATATGTTTGAGAA
TACCACTTTATCCCGCGTCAGGGAGAGGCAGTGCGTAAAAAGACGCGGACTCATGTGAAATACTGGTTTT
TAGTGCGCCAGATCTCTATAATCTCGCGCAACCTATTTTCCCCTCGAACACTTTTTAAGCCGTAGATAAA
CAGGCTGGGACACTTCACATGAGCGAAAAATACATCGTCACCTGGGACATGTTGCAGATCCATGCACGTA
AACTCGCAAGCCGACTGATGCCTTCTGAACAATGGAAAGGCATTATTGCCGTAAGCCGTGGCGGTCTGTA
CCGGGTGCGTTACTGGCGCGTGAACTGGGTATTCGTCATGTCGATACCGTTTGTATTTCCAGCTACGATC
ACGACAACCAGCGCGAGCTTAAAGTGCTGAAACGCGCAGAAGGCGATGGCGAAGGCTTCATCGTTATTGA
TGACCTGGTGGATACCGGTGGTACTGCGGTTGCGATTCGTGAAATGTATCCAAAAGCGCACTTTGTCACC
ATCTTCGCAAAACCGGCTGGTCGTCCGCTGGTTGATGACTATGTTGTTGATATCCCGCAAGATACCTGGA
TTGAACAGCCGTGGGATATGGGCGTCGTATTCGTCCCGCCAATCTCCGGTCGCTAATCTTTTCAACGCCT
GGCACTGCCGGGCGTTGTTCTTTTTAACTTCAGGCGGGTTACAATAGTTTCCAGTAAGTATTCTGGAGGC
TGCATCCATGACACAGGCAAACCTGAGCGAAACCCTGTTCAAACCCCGCTTTAAACATCCTGAAACCTCG
ACGCTAGTCCGCCGCTTTAATCACGGTGCACAACCGCCTGTGCAGTCGGCCCTTGATGGTAAAACCATCC
CTCACTGGTATCGCATGATTAACCGTCTGATGTGGATCTGGCGCGGCATTGACCCACGCGAAATCCTCGA
CGTCCAGGCACGTATTGTGATGAGCGATGCCGAACGTACCGACGATGATTTATACGATACGGTGATTGGC
TACCGTGGCGGCAACTGGATTTATGAGTGGGCCCCGGATCTTTGTGAAGGAACCTTACTTCTGTGGTGTG
ACATAATTGGACAAACTACCTACAGAGATTTAAAGCTCTAAGGTAAATATAAAATTTTTAAGTGTATAAT
GTGTTAAACTACTGATTCTAATTGTTTGTGTATTTTAGATTCCAACCTATGGAACTGATGAATGGGAGCA
GTGGTGGAATGCCTTTAATGAGGAAAACCTGTTTTGCTCAGAAGAAATGCCATCTAGTGATGATGAGGCT
ACTGCTGACTCTCAACATTCTACTCCTCCAAAAAAGAAGAGAAAGGTAGAAGACCCCAAGGACTTTCCTT
CAGAATTGCTAAGTTTTTTGAGTCATGCTGTGTTTAGTAATAGAACTCTTGCTTGCTTTGCTATTTACAC
CACAAAGGAAAAAGCTGCACTGCTATACAAGAAAATTATGGAAAAATATTCTGTAACCTTTATAAGTAGG
CATAACAGTTATAATCATAACATACTGTTTTTTCTTACTCCACACAGGCATAGAGTGTCTGCTATTAATA
ACTATGCTCAAAAATTGTGTACCTTTAGCTTTTTAATTTGTAAAGGGGTTAATAAGGAATATTTGATGTA
TAGTGCCTTGACTAGAGATCATAATCAGCCATACCACATTTGTAGAGGTTTTACTTGCTTTAAAAAACCT
CCCACACCTCCCCCTGAACCTGAAACATAAAATGAATGCAATTGTTGTTGTTAACTTGTTTATTGCAGCT
TATAATGGTTACAAATAAAGCAATAGCATCACAAATTTCACAAATAAAGCATTTTTTTCACTGCATTCTA
GTTGTGGTTTGTCCAAACTCATCAATGTATCTTATCATGTCTGGATCAACTGGATAACTCAAGCTAACCA
AAATCATCCCAAACTTCCCACCCCATACCCTATTACCACTGCCAATTACCTGTGGTTTCATTTACTCTAA
ACCTGTGATTCCTCTGAATTATTTTCATTTTAAAGAAATTGTATTTGTTAAATATGTACTACAAACTTAG
TAGT
