Features (pLannotate 1.2.2; 41 found; start..end, strand, type, name):
     21..399     +  promoter       TRE3G promoter: 3rd-generation Tet-responsive promoter that can be activated by binding of Tet-On® 3G
    432..4535    +  CDS            Cas9m4: catalytically dead mutant of the Cas9 endonuclease from the Streptococcus pyogenes Type II CRISPR/Cas system RNA-guided DNA-binding protein that lacks endonuclease activity due to the mutations D10A, D839A, H840A, and N863A (Mali et al., 2013)
   4671..4856    +  CDS            KRAB: Krüppel-associated box (KRAB) transcriptional repression domain from the human zinc finger protein ZNF10 (Margolin et al., 1994)
   4920..5777    +  CDS            MeCP2: transcriptional repression domain from rat methyl-CpG-binding protein 2 (Nan et al., 1997)
   5876..5924    +  polyA_signal   HSV TK poly(A) signal: herpes simplex virus thymidine kinase polyadenylation signal (Cole and Stacy, 1985)
   6155..6366    +  promoter       EF-1α core promoter: core promoter for human elongation factor EF-1α
   6412..7109    +  CDS            rtTA3 (fragment): reverse tetracycline transactivator 3 activates expression from Tet-responsive promoters in the presence of doxycycline
   7039..7149    +  CDS            VP48: 3 tandem repeats of the minimal activation domain of herpes simplex virus VP16 (Cheng et al., 2013)
   7231..7629    +  CDS            BSD: blasticidin S deaminase; Aspergillus terreus BSD; confers resistance to blasticidin
   7641..7671    +  misc_feature   MCS (fragment): pUC18/19 multiple cloning site
   7672..7690    +  misc_feature   MCS (fragment): pBluescript multiple cloning site
   7690..8278    +  misc_feature   WPRE: woodchuck hepatitis virus posttranscriptional regulatory element
   8279..8301    +  misc_feature   MCS (fragment): pBluescript multiple cloning site
   8318..8386    +  CDS            nef (fragment): NEF_HV1Z2 - Experimental evidence at protein level: Swiss-Prot protein existence level 1. Extracellular Nef protein targets CD4(+) T-lymphocytes for apoptosis by interacting with CXCR4 surface receptors. From Human immunodeficiency virus type 1 group M subtype D (isolate Z2/CDC-Z34) (HIV-1).
   8388..8621    +  LTR            3' LTR (ΔU3): self-inactivating 3' long terminal repeat (LTR) from HIV-1
   8646..8664    -  promoter       SP6 promoter: promoter for bacteriophage SP6 RNA polymerase
   8892..9171    +  CDS            TcR (fragment): tetracycline efflux protein; tet; confers resistance to tetracycline
   9172..9220    -  misc_feature   bom (fragment): basis of mobility region from pBR322
   9322..9357    -  CDS            rop (fragment): Rop protein, which maintains plasmids at low copy number; rop
   9452..9556    +  promoter       AmpR promoter: bla
   9557..10417   +  CDS            AmpR: β-lactamase; bla; confers resistance to ampicillin, carbenicillin, and related antibiotics
  10588..11176   +  rep_origin     ori: high-copy-number ColE1/pMB1/pBR322/pUC origin of replication
  11359..11415   +  CDS            lacI (fragment): lac repressor; lacI; The lac repressor binds to the lac operator to inhibit transcription in E. coli. This inhibition can be relieved by adding lactose or isopropyl-β-D-thiogalactopyranoside (IPTG).
  11422..11751   +  promoter       SV40 promoter: SV40 enhancer and early promoter
  11951..12070   +  CDS            gpt (fragment): XGPT_ECOLI - Also known as gpp, gxu. Experimental evidence at protein level: Swiss-Prot protein existence level 1. Purine salvage pathway enzyme that catalyzes the transfer of the ribosyl-5-phosphate group from 5-phospho-alpha-D-ribose 1- diphosphate (PRPP) to the N9 position of the 6-oxopurines guanine and xanthine to form the corresponding ribonucleotides GMP (guanosine 5'- monophosphate) and XMP (xanthosine 5'-monophosphate), with the release of PPi. To a lesser extent, also acts on hypoxanthine (PubMed:9100006, PubMed:3886014). Does not ribophosphorylate adenine (PubMed:3886014). From Esch
  12070..12405   +  CDS            gpt (fragment): XGPT_ECOLI - Also known as gpp, gxu. Experimental evidence at protein level: Swiss-Prot protein existence level 1. Purine salvage pathway enzyme that catalyzes the transfer of the ribosyl-5-phosphate group from 5-phospho-alpha-D-ribose 1- diphosphate (PRPP) to the N9 position of the 6-oxopurines guanine and xanthine to form the corresponding ribonucleotides GMP (guanosine 5'- monophosphate) and XMP (xanthosine 5'-monophosphate), with the release of PPi. To a lesser extent, also acts on hypoxanthine (PubMed:9100006, PubMed:3886014). Does not ribophosphorylate adenine (PubMed:3886014). From Esch
  12500..12805   +  CDS            frsA (fragment): FRSA_ECOLI - Also known as yafA. Experimental evidence at protein level: Swiss-Prot protein existence level 1. Catalyzes the hydrolysis of esters (PubMed:15808744). Displays esterase activity toward pNP-butyrate (PubMed:15808744). May stimulate mixed-acid fermentation by acting as a fermentation/respiration switch that down-regulates respiration and up- regulates fermentation rates (PubMed:15169777). From Escherichia coli (strain K12).
  12809..12883   +  CDS            small t antigen (fragment): SV40 (simian virus 40) small t antigen
  12885..12950   +  intron         small t intron: SV40 (simian virus 40) small t antigen intron
  13080..13100   +  CDS            SV40 NLS: nuclear localization signal of SV40 (simian virus 40) large T antigen
  13419..13502   +  CDS            large T antigen (fragment): large T antigen from SV40 (simian virus 40)
  13525..13659   +  polyA_signal   SV40 poly(A) signal: SV40 polyadenylation signal
  13826..14155   +  CDS            nef (fragment): NEF_HV1BR - Experimental evidence at protein level: Swiss-Prot protein existence level 1. Extracellular Nef protein targets CD4(+) T-lymphocytes for apoptosis by interacting with CXCR4 surface receptors (PubMed:14990729). From Human immunodeficiency virus type 1 group M subtype B (isolate BRU/LAI) (HIV-1).
  14203..14460   +  LTR            5' LTR (truncated): truncated 5' long terminal repeat (LTR) from HIV-1
  14507..14632   +  misc_feature   HIV-1 Ψ: packaging signal of human immunodeficiency virus type 1
  14616..14954   +  CDS            HIV-1 gag (fragment): gag protein from human immunodeficiency virus 1; gag
  15129..15362   +  misc_feature   RRE: The Rev response element (RRE) of HIV-1 allows for Rev-dependent mRNA export from the nucleus to the cytoplasm.
  15739..15839   +  CDS            Rev (fragment): human immunodeficiency virus 1 (HIV-1) Rev protein; rev; enhances nuclear export of unspliced and incompletely spliced viral mRNAs
  15876..15993   +  misc_feature   cPPT/CTS: central polypurine tract and central termination sequence of HIV-1
  16030..16053   -  misc_feature   MCS (fragment): pBluescript multiple cloning site
  16695..16731   +  LTR            3' LTR (ΔU3) (fragment): self-inactivating 3' long terminal repeat (LTR) from Moloney murine leukemia virus
>Addgene plasmid #140690 | pLX-TRE-dCas9-KRAB-MeCP2-BSD | analyzer sequence | sequence record 273091
TTCGTCTTCAAGAATTCCTCGAGTTTACTCCCTATCAGTGATAGAGAACGTATGAAGAGTTTACTCCCTA
TCAGTGATAGAGAACGTATGCAGACTTTACTCCCTATCAGTGATAGAGAACGTATAAGGAGTTTACTCCC
TATCAGTGATAGAGAACGTATGACCAGTTTACTCCCTATCAGTGATAGAGAACGTATCTACAGTTTACTC
CCTATCAGTGATAGAGAACGTATATCCAGTTTACTCCCTATCAGTGATAGAGAACGTATAAGCTTTAGGC
GTGTACGGTGGGCGCCTATAAAAGCAGAGCTCGTTTAGTGAACCGTCAGATCGCCTGGAGCAATTCCACA
ACACTTTTGTCTTATACCAACTTTCCGTACCACTTCCTACCCTCGTAAAGGTCTAGAGCTAGCGAATTCG
AATTTGCCACCATGGACAAGAAGTACTCCATTGGGCTCGCTATCGGCACAAACAGCGTCGGCTGGGCCGT
CATTACGGACGAGTACAAGGTGCCGAGCAAAAAATTCAAAGTTCTGGGCAATACCGATCGCCACAGCATA
AAGAAGAACCTCATTGGCGCCCTCCTGTTCGACTCCGGGGAGACGGCCGAAGCCACGCGGCTCAAAAGAA
CAGCACGGCGCAGATATACCCGCAGAAAGAATCGGATCTGCTACCTGCAGGAGATCTTTAGTAATGAGAT
GGCTAAGGTGGATGACTCTTTCTTCCATAGGCTGGAGGAGTCCTTTTTGGTGGAGGAGGATAAAAAGCAC
GAGCGCCACCCAATCTTTGGCAATATCGTGGACGAGGTGGCGTACCATGAAAAGTACCCAACCATATATC
ATCTGAGGAAGAAGCTTGTAGACAGTACTGATAAGGCTGACTTGCGGTTGATCTATCTCGCGCTGGCGCA
TATGATCAAATTTCGGGGACACTTCCTCATCGAGGGGGACCTGAACCCAGACAACAGCGATGTCGACAAA
CTCTTTATCCAACTGGTTCAGACTTACAATCAGCTTTTCGAAGAGAACCCGATCAACGCATCCGGAGTTG
ACGCCAAAGCAATCCTGAGCGCTAGGCTGTCCAAATCCCGGCGGCTCGAAAACCTCATCGCACAGCTCCC
TGGGGAGAAGAAGAACGGCCTGTTTGGTAATCTTATCGCCCTGTCACTCGGGCTGACCCCCAACTTTAAA
TCTAACTTCGACCTGGCCGAAGATGCCAAGCTTCAACTGAGCAAAGACACCTACGATGATGATCTCGACA
ATCTGCTGGCCCAGATCGGCGACCAGTACGCAGACCTTTTTTTGGCGGCAAAGAACCTGTCAGACGCCAT
TCTGCTGAGTGATATTCTGCGAGTGAACACGGAGATCACCAAAGCTCCGCTGAGCGCTAGTATGATCAAG
CGCTATGATGAGCACCACCAAGACTTGACTTTGCTGAAGGCCCTTGTCAGACAGCAACTGCCTGAGAAGT
ACAAGGAAATTTTCTTCGATCAGTCTAAAAATGGCTACGCCGGATACATTGACGGCGGAGCAAGCCAGGA
GGAATTTTACAAATTTATTAAGCCCATCTTGGAAAAAATGGACGGCACCGAGGAGCTGCTGGTAAAGCTT
AACAGAGAAGATCTGTTGCGCAAACAGCGCACTTTCGACAATGGAAGCATCCCCCACCAGATTCACCTGG
GCGAACTGCACGCTATCCTCAGGCGGCAAGAGGATTTCTACCCCTTTTTGAAAGATAACAGGGAAAAGAT
TGAGAAAATCCTCACATTTCGGATACCCTACTATGTAGGCCCCCTCGCCCGGGGAAATTCCAGATTCGCG
TGGATGACTCGCAAATCAGAAGAGACCATCACTCCCTGGAACTTCGAGGAAGTCGTGGATAAGGGGGCCT
CTGCCCAGTCCTTCATCGAAAGGATGACTAACTTTGATAAAAATCTGCCTAACGAAAAGGTGCTTCCTAA
ACACTCTCTGCTGTACGAGTACTTCACAGTTTATAACGAGCTCACCAAGGTCAAATACGTCACAGAAGGG
ATGAGAAAGCCAGCATTCCTGTCTGGAGAGCAGAAGAAAGCTATCGTGGACCTCCTCTTCAAGACGAACC
GGAAAGTTACCGTGAAACAGCTCAAAGAAGACTATTTCAAAAAGATTGAATGTTTCGACTCTGTTGAAAT
CAGCGGAGTGGAGGATCGCTTCAACGCATCCCTGGGAACGTATCACGATCTCCTGAAAATCATTAAAGAC
AAGGACTTCCTGGACAATGAGGAGAACGAGGACATTCTTGAGGACATTGTCCTCACCCTTACGTTGTTTG
AAGATAGGGAGATGATTGAAGAACGCTTGAAAACTTACGCTCATCTCTTCGACGACAAAGTCATGAAACA
GCTCAAGAGGCGCCGATATACAGGATGGGGGCGGCTGTCAAGAAAACTGATCAATGGGATCCGAGACAAG
CAGAGTGGAAAGACAATCCTGGATTTTCTTAAGTCCGATGGATTTGCCAACCGGAACTTCATGCAGTTGA
TCCATGATGACTCTCTCACCTTTAAGGAGGACATCCAGAAAGCACAAGTTTCTGGCCAGGGGGACAGTCT
TCACGAGCACATCGCTAATCTTGCAGGTAGCCCAGCTATCAAAAAGGGAATACTGCAGACCGTTAAGGTC
GTGGATGAACTCGTCAAAGTAATGGGAAGGCATAAGCCCGAGAATATCGTTATCGAGATGGCCCGAGAGA
ACCAAACTACCCAGAAGGGACAGAAGAACAGTAGGGAAAGGATGAAGAGGATTGAAGAGGGTATAAAAGA
ACTGGGGTCCCAAATCCTTAAGGAACACCCAGTTGAAAACACCCAGCTTCAGAATGAGAAGCTCTACCTG
TACTACCTGCAGAACGGCAGGGACATGTACGTGGATCAGGAACTGGACATCAATCGGCTCTCCGACTACG
ACGTGGCTGCTATCGTGCCCCAGTCTTTTCTCAAAGATGATTCTATTGATAATAAAGTGTTGACAAGATC
CGATAAAGCTAGAGGGAAGAGTGATAACGTCCCCTCAGAAGAAGTTGTCAAGAAAATGAAAAATTATTGG
CGGCAGCTGCTGAACGCCAAACTGATCACACAACGGAAGTTCGATAATCTGACTAAGGCTGAACGAGGTG
GCCTGTCTGAGTTGGATAAAGCCGGCTTCATCAAAAGGCAGCTTGTTGAGACACGCCAGATCACCAAGCA
CGTGGCCCAAATTCTCGATTCACGCATGAACACCAAGTACGATGAAAATGACAAACTGATTCGAGAGGTG
AAAGTTATTACTCTGAAGTCTAAGCTGGTCTCAGATTTCAGAAAGGACTTTCAGTTTTATAAGGTGAGAG
AGATCAACAATTACCACCATGCGCATGATGCCTACCTGAATGCAGTGGTAGGCACTGCACTTATCAAAAA
ATATCCCAAGCTTGAATCTGAATTTGTTTACGGAGACTATAAAGTGTACGATGTTAGGAAAATGATCGCA
AAGTCTGAGCAGGAAATAGGCAAGGCCACCGCTAAGTACTTCTTTTACAGCAATATTATGAATTTTTTCA
AGACCGAGATTACACTGGCCAATGGAGAGATTCGGAAGCGACCACTTATCGAAACAAACGGAGAAACAGG
AGAAATCGTGTGGGACAAGGGTAGGGATTTCGCGACAGTCCGGAAGGTCCTGTCCATGCCGCAGGTGAAC
ATCGTTAAAAAGACCGAAGTACAGACCGGAGGCTTCTCCAAGGAAAGTATCCTCCCGAAAAGGAACAGCG
ACAAGCTGATCGCACGCAAAAAAGATTGGGACCCCAAGAAATACGGCGGATTCGATTCTCCTACAGTCGC
TTACAGTGTACTGGTTGTGGCCAAAGTGGAGAAAGGGAAGTCTAAAAAACTCAAAAGCGTCAAGGAACTG
CTGGGCATCACAATCATGGAGCGATCAAGCTTCGAAAAAAACCCCATCGACTTTCTCGAGGCGAAAGGAT
ATAAAGAGGTCAAAAAAGACCTCATCATTAAGCTTCCCAAGTACTCTCTCTTTGAGCTTGAAAACGGCCG
GAAACGAATGCTCGCTAGTGCGGGCGAGCTGCAGAAAGGTAACGAGCTGGCACTGCCCTCTAAATACGTT
AATTTCTTGTATCTGGCCAGCCACTATGAAAAGCTCAAAGGGTCTCCCGAAGATAATGAGCAGAAGCAGC
TGTTCGTGGAACAACACAAACACTACCTTGATGAGATCATCGAGCAAATAAGCGAATTCTCCAAAAGAGT
GATCCTCGCCGACGCTAACCTCGATAAGGTGCTTTCTGCTTACAATAAGCACAGGGATAAGCCCATCAGG
GAGCAGGCAGAAAACATTATCCACTTGTTTACTCTGACCAACTTGGGCGCGCCTGCAGCCTTCAAGTACT
TCGACACCACCATAGACAGAAAGCGGTACACCTCTACAAAGGAGGTCCTGGACGCCACACTGATTCATCA
GTCAATTACGGGGCTCTATGAAACAAGAATCGACCTCTCTCAGCTCGGTGGAGACGCCTATCCCTATGAC
GTGCCCGATTATGCCAGCCTGGGCAGCGGCTCCCCCAAGAAAAAACGCAAGGTGGAAGATCCTAAGAAAA
AGCGGAAAGTGGACGGCATTGGTAGTGGGAGCAACGGCAGCAGCGGATCCCGGACACTGGTGACCTTCAA
GGATGTATTTGTGGACTTCACCAGGGAGGAGTGGAAGCTGCTGGACACTGCTCAGCAGATCGTGTACAGA
AATGTGATGCTGGAGAACTATAAGAACCTGGTTTCCTTGGGTTATCAGCTTACTAAGCCAGATGTGATCC
TCCGGTTGGAGAAGGGAGAAGAGCCCTCGGGAGGTGGTTCGGGTGGCTCTGGATCAAGCCCAAAGAAGAA
ACGGAAGGTGGAAGCCTCAGTGCAGGTGAAAAGGGTGCTGGAAAAATCCCCCGGCAAACTCCTCGTGAAG
ATGCCCTTCCAGGCTTCCCCTGGCGGAAAAGGTGAAGGGGGTGGCGCAACCACATCTGCCCAGGTCATGG
TCATCAAGCGACCTGGAAGGAAAAGAAAGGCCGAGGCTGACCCTCAGGCCATTCCAAAGAAACGGGGACG
CAAGCCAGGGTCCGTGGTCGCAGCTGCAGCAGCTGAGGCTAAGAAAAAGGCAGTGAAGGAAAGCTCCATC
CGCAGTGTGCAGGAGACTGTCCTGCCCATCAAGAAGAGGAAGACTAGGGAGACCGTGTCCATCGAGGTCA
AAGAAGTGGTCAAGCCCCTGCTCGTGTCCACCCTGGGCGAAAAATCTGGAAAGGGGCTCAAAACATGCAA
GTCACCTGGACGGAAAAGCAAGGAGTCTAGTCCAAAGGGGCGCTCAAGCTCCGCTTCTAGTCCCCCTAAA
AAGGAACACCATCACCATCACCATCACGCCGAGTCTCCTAAGGCTCCTATGCCACTGCTCCCACCACCTC
CACCACCTGAGCCACAGTCAAGCGAAGACCCCATCAGCCCACCCGAGCCTCAGGATCTGTCCTCTAGTAT
TTGCAAAGAGGAAAAGATGCCCAGAGCAGGCAGCCTGGAGAGTGATGGCTGTCCAAAAGAACCCGCCAAG
ACCCAGCCTATGGTGGCAGCCGCTGCAACTACCACCACAACCACAACTACCACAGTGGCCGAAAAATACA
AGCATCGCGGCGAGGGCGAACGAAAGGACATTGTGTCAAGCTCCATGCCCAGACCTAACCGGGAGGAACC
AGTCGATAGTAGGACACCCGTGACTGAGAGAGTCTCATGAAAGGGTTCGATCCCTACCGGTTAGTAATGA
GTTTAAACGGGGGAGGCTAACTGAAACACGGAAGGAGACAATACCGGAAGGAACCCGCGCTATGACGGCA
ATAAAAAGACAGAATAAAACGCACGGGTGTTGGGTCGTTTGTTCATAAACGCGGGGTTCGGTCCCAGGGC
TGGCACTCTGTCGATACCCCACCGAGACCCCATTGGGGCCAATACGCCCGCGTTTCTTCCTTTTCCCCAC
CCCACCCCCCAAGTTCGGGTGAAGGCCCAGGGCTCGCAGCCAACGTCGGGGCGGCAGGCCCTGCCATAGC
AGATCTGCGAAATCGGATCCAGCTAAATCTAAGTGGATCTGCGATCGCTCCGGTGCCCGTCAGTGGGCAG
AGCGCACATCGCCCACAGTCCCCGAGAAGTTGGGGGGAGGGGTCGGCAATTGAACGGGTGCCTAGAGAAG
GTGGCGCGGGGTAAACTGGGAAAGTGATGTCGTGTACTGGCTCCGCCTTTTTCCCGAGGGTGGGGGAGAA
CCGTATATAAGTGCAGTAGTCGCCGTGAACGTTCTTTTTCGCAACGGGTTTGCCGCCAGAACACAGCTGA
AGCTTCGATAAGCTGTGACCGGCGCCTACTCTAGAGCCGCCATGTCTAGACTGGACAAGAGCAAAGTCAT
AAACTCTGCTCTGGAATTACTCAATGGAGTCGGTATCGAAGGCCTGACGACAAGGAAACTCGCTCAAAAG
CTGGGAGTTGAGCAGCCTACCCTGTACTGGCACGTGAAGAACAAGCGGGCCCTGCTCGATGCCCTGCCAA
TCGAGATGCTGGACAGGCATCATACCCACTCCTGCCCCCTGGAAGGCGAGTCATGGCAAGACTTTCTGCG
GAACAACGCCAAGTCATACCGCTGTGCTCTCCTCTCACATCGCGACGGGGCTAAAGTGCATCTCGGCACC
CGCCCAACAGAGAAACAGTACGAAACCCTGGAAAATCAGCTCGCGTTCCTGTGTCAGCAAGGCTTCTCCC
TGGAGAACGCACTGTACGCTCTGTCCGCCGTGGGCCACTTTACACTGGGCTGCGTATTGGAGGAACAGGA
GCATCAAGTAGCAAAAGAGGAAAGAGAGACACCTACCACCGATTCTATGCCCCCACTTCTGAAACAAGCA
ATTGAGCTGTTCGACCGGCAGGGAGCCGAACCTGCCTTCCTTTTCGGCCTGGAACTAATCATATGTGGCC
TGGAGAAACAGCTAAAGTGCGAAAGCGGCGGGCCGACCGACGCCCTTGACGATTTTGACTTAGACATGCT
CCCAGCCGATGCCCTTGACGACTTTGACCTTGATATGCTGCCTGCTGACGCTCTTGACGATTTTGACCTT
GACATGCTCCCCGGGGAGGGCAGAGGAAGTCTTCTAACATGCGGTGACGTGGAGGAGAATCCCGGCCCTG
AATTCATGGATAGATCCGGAATGGCCAAGCCTTTGTCTCAAGAAGAATCCACCCTCATTGAAAGAGCAAC
GGCTACAATCAACAGCATCCCCATCTCTGAAGACTACAGCGTCGCCAGCGCAGCTCTCTCTAGCGACGGC
CGCATCTTCACTGGTGTCAATGTATATCATTTTACTGGGGGACCTTGTGCAGAACTCGTGGTGCTGGGCA
CTGCTGCTGCTGCGGCAGCTGGCAACCTGACTTGTATCGTCGCGATCGGAAATGAGAACAGGGGCATCTT
GAGCCCCTGCGGACGGTGCCGACAGGTGCTTCTCGATCTGCATCCTGGGATCAAAGCCATAGTGAAGGAC
AGTGATGGACAGCCGACGGCAGTTGGGATTCGTGAATTGCTGCCCTCTGGTTATGTGTGGGAGGGCTAAT
AAGGCCGCGACTCTAGAGTCGACCTGCAGGCATGCAAGCTTGATATCAAGCTTATCGATAATCAACCTCT
GGATTACAAAATTTGTGAAAGATTGACTGGTATTCTTAACTATGTTGCTCCTTTTACGCTATGTGGATAC
GCTGCTTTAATGCCTTTGTATCATGCTATTGCTTCCCGTATGGCTTTCATTTTCTCCTCCTTGTATAAAT
CCTGGTTGCTGTCTCTTTATGAGGAGTTGTGGCCCGTTGTCAGGCAACGTGGCGTGGTGTGCACTGTGTT
TGCTGACGCAACCCCCACTGGTTGGGGCATTGCCACCACCTGTCAGCTCCTTTCCGGGACTTTCGCTTTC
CCCCTCCCTATTGCCACGGCGGAACTCATCGCCGCCTGCCTTGCCCGCTGCTGGACAGGGGCTCGGCTGT
TGGGCACTGACAATTCCGTGGTGTTGTCGGGGAAATCATCGTCCTTTCCTTGGCTGCTCGCCTGTGTTGC
CACCTGGATTCTGCGCGGGACGTCCTTCTGCTACGTCCCTTCGGCCCTCAATCCAGCGGACCTTCCTTCC
CGCGGCCTGCTGCCGGCTCTGCGGCCTCTTCCGCGTCTTCGCCTTCGCCCTCAGACGAGTCGGATCTCCC
TTTGGGCCGCCTCCCCGCATCGATACCGTCGACCTCGAGGGAATTAATTCGAGCTCGGTACCTTTAAGAC
CAATGACTTACAAGGCAGCTGTAGATCTTAGCCACTTTTTAAAAGAAAAGGGGGGACTGGAAGGGCTAAT
TCACTCCCAACGAAGACAAGATCTGCTTTTTGCTTGTACTGGGTCTCTCTGGTTAGACCAGATCTGAGCC
TGGGAGCTCTCTGGCTAACTAGGGAACCCACTGCTTAAGCCTCAATAAAGCTTGCCTTGAGTGCTTCAAG
TAGTGTGTGCCCGTCTGTTGTGTGACTCTGGTAACTAGAGATCCCTCAGACCCTTTTAGTCAGTGTGGAA
AATCTCTAGCAGCATCTAGAATTAATTCCGTGTATTCTATAGTGTCACCTAAATCGTATGTGTATGATAC
ATAAGGTTATGTATTAATTGTAGCCGCGTTCTAACGACAATATGTACAAGCCTAATTGTGTAGCATCTGG
CTTACTGAAGCAGACCCTATCATCTCTCTCGTAAACTGCCGTCAGAGTCGGTTTGGTTGGACGAACCTTC
TGAGTTTCTGGTAACGCCGTCCCGCACCCGGAAATGGTCAGCGAACCAATCAGCAGGGTCATCGCTAGCC
AGATCCTCTACGCCGGACGCATCGTGGCCGGCATCACCGGCGCCACAGGTGCGGTTGCTGGCGCCTATAT
CGCCGACATCACCGATGGGGAAGATCGGGCTCGCCACTTCGGGCTCATGAGCGCTTGTTTCGGCGTGGGT
ATGGTGGCAGGCCCCGTGGCCGGGGGACTGTTGGGCGCCATCTCCTTGCATGCACCATTCCTTGCGGCGG
CGGTGCTCAACGGCCTCAACCTACTACTGGGCTGCTTCCTAATGCAGGAGTCGCATAAGGGAGAGCGTCG
AATGGTGCACTCTCAGTACAATCTGCTCTGATGCCGCATAGTTAAGCCAGCCCCGACACCCGCCAACACC
CGCTGACGCGCCCTGACGGGCTTGTCTGCTCCCGGCATCCGCTTACAGACAAGCTGTGACCGTCTCCGGG
AGCTGCATGTGTCAGAGGTTTTCACCGTCATCACCGAAACGCGCGAGACGAAAGGGCCTCGTGATACGCC
TATTTTTATAGGTTAATGTCATGATAATAATGGTTTCTTAGACGTCAGGTGGCACTTTTCGGGGAAATGT
GCGCGGAACCCCTATTTGTTTATTTTTCTAAATACATTCAAATATGTATCCGCTCATGAGACAATAACCC
TGATAAATGCTTCAATAATATTGAAAAAGGAAGAGTATGAGTATTCAACATTTCCGTGTCGCCCTTATTC
CCTTTTTTGCGGCATTTTGCCTTCCTGTTTTTGCTCACCCAGAAACGCTGGTGAAAGTAAAAGATGCTGA
AGATCAGTTGGGTGCACGAGTGGGTTACATCGAACTGGATCTCAACAGCGGTAAGATCCTTGAGAGTTTT
CGCCCCGAAGAACGTTTTCCAATGATGAGCACTTTTAAAGTTCTGCTATGTGGCGCGGTATTATCCCGTA
TTGACGCCGGGCAAGAGCAACTCGGTCGCCGCATACACTATTCTCAGAATGACTTGGTTGAGTACTCACC
AGTCACAGAAAAGCATCTTACGGATGGCATGACAGTAAGAGAATTATGCAGTGCTGCCATAACCATGAGT
GATAACACTGCGGCCAACTTACTTCTGACAACGATCGGAGGACCGAAGGAGCTAACCGCTTTTTTGCACA
ACATGGGGGATCATGTAACTCGCCTTGATCGTTGGGAACCGGAGCTGAATGAAGCCATACCAAACGACGA
GCGTGACACCACGATGCCTGTAGCAATGGCAACAACGTTGCGCAAACTATTAACTGGCGAACTACTTACT
CTAGCTTCCCGGCAACAATTAATAGACTGGATGGAGGCGGATAAAGTTGCAGGACCACTTCTGCGCTCGG
CCCTTCCGGCTGGCTGGTTTATTGCTGATAAATCTGGAGCCGGTGAGCGTGGGTCTCGCGGTATCATTGC
AGCACTGGGGCCAGATGGTAAGCCCTCCCGTATCGTAGTTATCTACACGACGGGGAGTCAGGCAACTATG
GATGAACGAAATAGACAGATCGCTGAGATAGGTGCCTCACTGATTAAGCATTGGTAACTGTCAGACCAAG
TTTACTCATATATACTTTAGATTGATTTAAAACTTCATTTTTAATTTAAAAGGATCTAGGTGAAGATCCT
TTTTGATAATCTCATGACCAAAATCCCTTAACGTGAGTTTTCGTTCCACTGAGCGTCAGACCCCGTAGAA
AAGATCAAAGGATCTTCTTGAGATCCTTTTTTTCTGCGCGTAATCTGCTGCTTGCAAACAAAAAAACCAC
CGCTACCAGCGGTGGTTTGTTTGCCGGATCAAGAGCTACCAACTCTTTTTCCGAAGGTAACTGGCTTCAG
CAGAGCGCAGATACCAAATACTGTTCTTCTAGTGTAGCCGTAGTTAGGCCACCACTTCAAGAACTCTGTA
GCACCGCCTACATACCTCGCTCTGCTAATCCTGTTACCAGTGGCTGCTGCCAGTGGCGATAAGTCGTGTC
TTACCGGGTTGGACTCAAGACGATAGTTACCGGATAAGGCGCAGCGGTCGGGCTGAACGGGGGGTTCGTG
CACACAGCCCAGCTTGGAGCGAACGACCTACACCGAACTGAGATACCTACAGCGTGAGCTATGAGAAAGC
GCCACGCTTCCCGAAGGGAGAAAGGCGGACAGGTATCCGGTAAGCGGCAGGGTCGGAACAGGAGAGCGCA
CGAGGGAGCTTCCAGGGGGAAACGCCTGGTATCTTTATAGTCCTGTCGGGTTTCGCCACCTCTGACTTGA
GCGTCGATTTTTGTGATGCTCGTCAGGGGGGCGGAGCCTATGGAAAAACGCCAGCAACGCGGCCTTTTTA
CGGTTCCTGGCCTTTTGCTGGCCTTTTGCTCACATGTTCTTTCCTGCGTTATCCCCTGATTCTGTGGATA
ACCGTATTACCGCCTTTGAGTGAGCTGATACCGCTCGCCGCAGCCGAACGACCGAGCGCAGCGAGTCAGT
GAGCGAGGAAGCGGAAGAGCGCCCAATACGCAAACCGCCTCTCCCCGCGCGTTGGCCGATTCATTAATGC
AGCTGTGGAATGTGTGTCAGTTAGGGTGTGGAAAGTCCCCAGGCTCCCCAGCAGGCAGAAGTATGCAAAG
CATGCATCTCAATTAGTCAGCAACCAGGTGTGGAAAGTCCCCAGGCTCCCCAGCAGGCAGAAGTATGCAA
AGCATGCATCTCAATTAGTCAGCAACCATAGTCCCGCCCCTAACTCCGCCCATCCCGCCCCTAACTCCGC
CCAGTTCCGCCCATTCTCCGCCCCATGGCTGACTAATTTTTTTTATTTATGCAGAGGCCGAGGCCGCCTC
GGCCTCTGAGCTATTCCAGAAGTAGTGAGGAGGCTTTTTTGGAGGCCTAGGCTTTTGCAAAAAGCTTGGA
CACAAGACAGGCTTGCGAGATATGTTTGAGAATACCACTTTATCCCGCGTCAGGGAGAGGCAGTGCGTAA
AAAGACGCGGACTCATGTGAAATACTGGTTTTTAGTGCGCCAGATCTCTATAATCTCGCGCAACCTATTT
TCCCCTCGAACACTTTTTAAGCCGTAGATAAACAGGCTGGGACACTTCACATGAGCGAAAAATACATCGT
CACCTGGGACATGTTGCAGATCCATGCACGTAAACTCGCAAGCCGACTGATGCCTTCTGAACAATGGAAA
GGCATTATTGCCGTAAGCCGTGGCGGTCTGTACCGGGTGCGTTACTGGCGCGTGAACTGGGTATTCGTCA
TGTCGATACCGTTTGTATTTCCAGCTACGATCACGACAACCAGCGCGAGCTTAAAGTGCTGAAACGCGCA
GAAGGCGATGGCGAAGGCTTCATCGTTATTGATGACCTGGTGGATACCGGTGGTACTGCGGTTGCGATTC
GTGAAATGTATCCAAAAGCGCACTTTGTCACCATCTTCGCAAAACCGGCTGGTCGTCCGCTGGTTGATGA
CTATGTTGTTGATATCCCGCAAGATACCTGGATTGAACAGCCGTGGGATATGGGCGTCGTATTCGTCCCG
CCAATCTCCGGTCGCTAATCTTTTCAACGCCTGGCACTGCCGGGCGTTGTTCTTTTTAACTTCAGGCGGG
TTACAATAGTTTCCAGTAAGTATTCTGGAGGCTGCATCCATGACACAGGCAAACCTGAGCGAAACCCTGT
TCAAACCCCGCTTTAAACATCCTGAAACCTCGACGCTAGTCCGCCGCTTTAATCACGGCGCACAACCGCC
TGTGCAGTCGGCCCTTGATGGTAAAACCATCCCTCACTGGTATCGCATGATTAACCGTCTGATGTGGATC
TGGCGCGGCATTGACCCACGCGAAATCCTCGACGTCCAGGCACGTATTGTGATGAGCGATGCCGAACGTA
CCGACGATGATTTATACGATACGGTGATTGGCTACCGTGGCGGCAACTGGATTTATGAGTGGGCCCCGGA
TCTTTGTGAAGGAACCTTACTTCTGTGGTGTGACATAATTGGACAAACTACCTACAGAGATTTAAAGCTC
TAAGGTAAATATAAAATTTTTAAGTGTATAATGTGTTAAACTACTGATTCTAATTGTTTGTGTATTTTAG
ATTCCAACCTATGGAACTGATGAATGGGAGCAGTGGTGGAATGCCTTTAATGAGGAAAACCTGTTTTGCT
CAGAAGAAATGCCATCTAGTGATGATGAGGCTACTGCTGACTCTCAACATTCTACTCCTCCAAAAAAGAA
GAGAAAGGTAGAAGACCCCAAGGACTTTCCTTCAGAATTGCTAAGTTTTTTGAGTCATGCTGTGTTTAGT
AATAGAACTCTTGCTTGCTTTGCTATTTACACCACAAAGGAAAAAGCTGCACTGCTATACAAGAAAATTA
TGGAAAAATATTCTGTAACCTTTATAAGTAGGCATAACAGTTATAATCATAACATACTGTTTTTTCTTAC
TCCACACAGGCATAGAGTGTCTGCTATTAATAACTATGCTCAAAAATTGTGTACCTTTAGCTTTTTAATT
TGTAAAGGGGTTAATAAGGAATATTTGATGTATAGTGCCTTGACTAGAGATCATAATCAGCCATACCACA
TTTGTAGAGGTTTTACTTGCTTTAAAAAACCTCCCACACCTCCCCCTGAACCTGAAACATAAAATGAATG
CAATTGTTGTTGTTAACTTGTTTATTGCAGCTTATAATGGTTACAAATAAAGCAATAGCATCACAAATTT
CACAAATAAAGCATTTTTTTCACTGCATTCTAGTTGTGGTTTGTCCAAACTCATCAATGTATCTTATCAT
GTCTGGATCAACTGGATAACTCAAGCTAACCAAAATCATCCCAAACTTCCCACCCCATACCCTATTACCA
CTGCCAATTACCTGTGGTTTCATTTACTCTAAACCTGTGATTCCTCTGAATTATTTTCATTTTAAAGAAA
TTGTATTTGTTAAATATGTACTACAAACTTAGTAGTTGGAAGGGCTAATTCACTCCCAAAGAAGACAAGA
TATCCTTGATCTGTGGATCTACCACACACAAGGCTACTTCCCTGATTAGCAGAACTACACACCAGGGCCA
GGGGTCAGATATCCACTGACCTTTGGATGGTGCTACAAGCTAGTACCAGTTGAGCCAGATAAGGTAGAAG
AGGCCAATAAAGGAGAGAACACCAGCTTGTTACACCCTGTGAGCCTGCATGGGATGGATGACCCGGAGAG
AGAAGTGTTAGAGTGGAGGTTTGACAGCCGCCTAGCATTTCATCACGTGGCCCGAGAGCTGCATCCGGAG
TACTTCAAGAACTGCTGATATCGAGCTTGCTACAAGGGACTTTCCGCTGGGGACTTTCCAGGGAGGCGTG
GCCTGGGCGGGACTGGGGAGTGGCGAGCCCTCAGATCCTGCATATAAGCAGCTGCTTTTTGCCTGTACTG
GGTCTCTCTGGTTAGACCAGATCTGAGCCTGGGAGCTCTCTGGCTAACTAGGGAACCCACTGCTTAAGCC
TCAATAAAGCTTGCCTTGAGTGCTTCAAGTAGTGTGTGCCCGTCTGTTGTGTGACTCTGGTAACTAGAGA
TCCCTCAGACCCTTTTAGTCAGTGTGGAAAATCTCTAGCAGTGGCGCCCGAACAGGGACTTGAAAGCGAA
AGGGAAACCAGAGGAGCTCTCTCGACGCAGGACTCGGCTTGCTGAAGCGCGCACGGCAAGAGGCGAGGGG
CGGCGACTGGTGAGTACGCCAAAAATTTTGACTAGCGGAGGCTAGAAGGAGAGAGATGGGTGCGAGAGCG
TCAGTATTAAGCGGGGGAGAATTAGATCGCGATGGGAAAAAATTCGGTTAAGGCCAGGGGGAAAGAAAAA
ATATAAATTAAAACATATAGTATGGGCAAGCAGGGAGCTAGAACGATTCGCAGTTAATCCTGGCCTGTTA
GAAACATCAGAAGGCTGTAGACAAATACTGGGACAGCTACAACCATCCCTTCAGACAGGATCAGAAGAAC
TTAGATCATTATATAATACAGTAGCAACCCTCTATTGTGTGCATCAAAGGATAGAGATAAAAGACACCAA
GGAAGCTTTAGACAAGATAGAGGAAGAGCAAAACAAAAGTAAGACCACCGCACAGCAAGCGGCCGGCCGC
TGATCTTCAGACCTGGAGGAGGAGATATGAGGGACAATTGGAGAAGTGAATTATATAAATATAAAGTAGT
AAAAATTGAACCATTAGGAGTAGCACCCACCAAGGCAAAGAGAAGAGTGGTGCAGAGAGAAAAAAGAGCA
GTGGGAATAGGAGCTTTGTTCCTTGGGTTCTTGGGAGCAGCAGGAAGCACTATGGGCGCAGCGTCAATGA
CGCTGACGGTACAGGCCAGACAATTATTGTCTGGTATAGTGCAGCAGCAGAACAATTTGCTGAGGGCTAT
TGAGGCGCAACAGCATCTGTTGCAACTCACAGTCTGGGGCATCAAGCAGCTCCAGGCAAGAATCCTGGCT
GTGGAAAGATACCTAAAGGATCAACAGCTCCTGGGGATTTGGGGTTGCTCTGGAAAACTCATTTGCACCA
CTGCTGTGCCTTGGAATGCTAGTTGGAGTAATAAATCTCTGGAACAGATTTGGAATCACACGACCTGGAT
GGAGTGGGACAGAGAAATTAACAATTACACAAGCTTAATACACTCCTTAATTGAAGAATCGCAAAACCAG
CAAGAAAAGAATGAACAAGAATTATTGGAATTAGATAAATGGGCAAGTTTGTGGAATTGGTTTAACATAA
CAAATTGGCTGTGGTATATAAAATTATTCATAATGATAGTAGGAGGCTTGGTAGGTTTAAGAATAGTTTT
TGCTGTACTTTCTATAGTGAATAGAGTTAGGCAGGGATATTCACCATTATCGTTTCAGACCCACCTCCCA
ACCCCGAGGGGACCCGACAGGCCCGAAGGAATAGAAGAAGAAGGTGGAGAGAGAGACAGAGACAGATCCA
TTCGATTAGTGAACGGATCTCGACGGTATCGCCAAATGGCAGTATTCATCCACAATTTTAAAAGAAAAGG
GGGGATTGGGGGGTACAGTGCAGGGGAAAGAATAGTAGACATAATAGCAACAGACATACAAACTAAAGAA
TTACAAAAACAAATTACAAAAATTCAAAATTTTCGGGTTTATTACAGGGACAGCAGAGATCCAGTTTGGA
TCGATAAGCTTGATATCGAATTCGGGAGGTGGTCCCTGCAGTTACGCCAATGATAACCCCCGCCAGAAAA
ATCTTAGTAGCCTTCCCTTTTTGTTTTCCGTGCCCCAACTCGGCGGATTGACTCGGCCCCTTCCGGAAAC
ACCCGAATCAACTTCTAGTCAAATTATTGTTCACGCCGCAATGACCCACCCCTGGCCCGCGTCTGTGGAA
CTGACCCCTGGTGTACAGGAGAGTTCGCTGCTGAAAGTGGTCCCAAAGGGGTACTAGTTTTTAAGCTCCC
AACTCCCCCTCCCCCAGCGTCTGGAGGATTCCACACCCTCGCACCGCAGGGGCGAGGAAGTGGGCGGAGT
CCGGTTTTGGCGCCAGCCGCTGAGGCTGCCAAGCAGAAAAGCCACCGCTGAGGAGACTCCGGTCACTGTC
CTCGCCCCGCCTCCCCCTTCCCTCCCCTTGGGGACCACCGGGCGCCACGCCGCGAACGGTAAGTGCCGCG
GTCGTCGGCGCCTCCGCCCTCCCCCTAGGGCCCCAATTCCCAGCGGGCGCGGCGCGCGGCCCCGCGCGCA
GCTCCCGGCTCCCTCCCCCTTCGGATGTGGCTTGAGCTGTAGGCGCGGAGTCCTGCAGCCCCGATAAAAT
AAAAGATTTTATTTAGTCTCCAGAAAAAGGGGGGAATGAAAGACCCCACCTGTAGGTTTGGCAAGCTAGC
TGCA
